Addgene plasmid #72784: pAWSV-31
Purpose: pBT264-[miR-376a]
Depositing lab: Timothy Lu. Depositing organization: Massachusetts Institute of Technology. Publication: Massively parallel high-order combinatorial genetics in human cells. Wong AS, Choi GC, Cheng AA, Purcell O, Lu TK. Nat Biotechnol. 2015 Sep;33(9):952-61. doi: 10.1038/nbt.3326. Epub 2015 Aug 17. PubMed 26280411.
Backbone
  Vector backbone: pBT264
Growth in bacteria
  Bacterial resistance: Ampicillin, 100 μg/mL
  Growth temperature: 37°C
  Growth strain: DH5alpha
  Copy number: Unknown
Gene/Insert
  Gene/Insert name: [miR-376a]
Terms and licenses: Academic/Nonprofit Terms; Industry Terms: Not Available to Industry
How to cite: pAWSV-31 was a gift from Timothy Lu (Addgene plasmid # 72784 ; http://n2t.net/addgene:72784 ; RRID:Addgene_72784)
