[The description below was written by a language model from this plasmid's Addgene catalogue record and pLannotate feature annotations shown in this document.]
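Description:
pAWSV-31 is a 4.6 kb bacterial cloning plasmid built on the pBT264 backbone and carrying a miR-376a insert, as indicated by its stated purpose, "pBT264-[miR-376a]". The backbone has a pBluescript-like architecture. A high-copy ColE1/pUC-type origin drives replication in E. coli, and an AmpR (β-lactamase) gene with its own promoter provides ampicillin selection. An f1 phage origin is present for optional single-stranded DNA production. The cloning region is flanked by T7 and T3 phage promoters and sits within a lacZα fragment, next to the lac promoter, lac operator and CAP binding site. A short remnant of lacI is also annotated.

Between the T7 and T3 promoters, the annotation finds a microRNA hairpin classified in the mir-154 family, which is consistent with miR-376a, a microRNA commonly grouped with that family. An SV40 polyadenylation signal lies on the same strand as the hairpin. About 700 bp between the hairpin and the T3 promoter is unannotated. No mammalian promoter, reporter or viral element was detected, so the record does not state what, if anything, drives expression of the microRNA in mammalian cells.

The associated publication concerns massively parallel, high-order combinatorial genetics in human cells. On that basis, the plasmid most plausibly serves as a storage or entry vector holding a single microRNA unit for later assembly into combinatorial libraries, rather than as a delivery vector itself. The record does not describe this role explicitly, nor any barcode or assembly sites.
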