Features (pLannotate 1.2.2; 13 found; start..end, strand, type, name):
     33..461     -  rep_origin     f1 ori (sequence partly withheld): f1 bacteriophage origin of replication; arrow indicates direction of (+) strand synthesis
    466..623     -  CDS            lacZα (fragment): LacZα fragment of β-galactosidase; lacZ fragment
    626..644     +  promoter       T7 promoter: promoter for bacteriophage T7 RNA polymerase
   1175..1256    -  polyA_signal   SV40 poly(A) signal: SV40 polyadenylation signal
   1611..1690    -  ncRNA          mir-154: Accession: RF00641 - microRNA mir-154
   2434..2452    -  promoter       T3 promoter: promoter for bacteriophage T3 RNA polymerase
   2497..2513    -  protein_bind   lac operator: The lac repressor binds to the lac operator to inhibit transcription in E. coli. This inhibition can be relieved by adding lactose or isopropyl-β-D-thiogalactopyranoside (IPTG). lac repressor encoded by lacI
   2521..2551    -  promoter       lac promoter: promoter for the E. coli lac operon
   2566..2587    -  protein_bind   CAP binding site: CAP binding activates transcription in the presence of cAMP. E. coli catabolite activator protein
   2600..2692    -  CDS            lacI (fragment): lac repressor; lacI; The lac repressor binds to the lac operator to inhibit transcription in E. coli. This inhibition can be relieved by adding lactose or isopropyl-β-D-thiogalactopyranoside (IPTG).
   2875..3463    -  rep_origin     ori: high-copy-number ColE1/pMB1/pBR322/pUC origin of replication
   3634..4494    -  CDS            AmpR: β-lactamase; bla; confers resistance to ampicillin, carbenicillin, and related antibiotics
   4495..4599    -  promoter       AmpR promoter: bla
>Addgene plasmid #72784 | pAWSV-31 | depositor full sequence | sequence record 133589 | pAWSV-31 sequence 4619 bps
CACCTAAATTGTAAGCGTTAATATTTTGTTAAAATTCGCGTTAAATTTTTGTTAAATCAGCTCATTTTTT
AACCAATAGGCCGAAATCGGCAAAATCCCTTATAAATCAAAAGAATAGACCGAGATAGGGT
[37 nt withheld, positions 132-168]
AAAGAACGTGGACTCCAACGTCAAAGG
[49 nt withheld, positions 196-244]
T
[91 nt withheld, positions 246-336]
G
[124 nt withheld, positions 338-461]
CCCATTCGCCATTCAGGCTGCGCAACTGTTGGGAAGGGCGATCGGTGCGGGCCTCTTCGCTATTACGCCA
GCTGGCGAAAGGGGGATGTGCTGCAAGGCGATTAAGTTGGGTAACGCCAGGGTTTTCCCAGTCACGACGT
TGTAAAACGACGGCCAGTGAATTGTAATACGACTCACTATAGGGCGAATTGGGTACAGGCGCGCCTCAGC
CTAAAGCTTTTTCCCCGTATCCCCCCAGGTGTCTGCAGGCTCAAAGAGCAGCGAGAAGCGTTCAGAGGAA
AGCGATCCCGTGCCACCTTCCCCGTGCCCGGGCTGTCCCCGCACGCTGCCGGCTCGGGGATGCGGGGGGA
GCGCCGGACCGGAGCGGAGCCCCGGGCGGCTCGCTGCTGCCCCCTAGCGGGGGAGGGACGTAATTACATC
CCTGGGGGCTTTGGGGGGGGGCTGTCCCCGTGCACTCAGCCTAAAGCTTTTTCCCCGTATCCCCCCAGGT
GTCTGCAGGCTCAAAGAGCAGCGAGAAGCGTTCAGAGGAAAGCGATCCCGTGCCACCTTCCCCGTGCCCG
GGCTGTCCCCGCACGCTGCCGGCTCGGGGATGCGGGGGGAGCGCCGGACCGGAGCGGAGCCCCGGGCGGC
TCGCTGCTGCCCCCTAGCGGGGGAGGGACGTAATTACATCCCTGGGGGCTTTGGGGGGGGGCTGTCCCCA
CTAGTGATTCGAGGCAGTGAAAAAAATGCTTTATTTGTGAAATTTGTGATGCTATTGCTTTATTTGTAAC
CATTATAAGCTGCAATAAACAAGTTAACAACAACAATTGGGTAGTCAGAATTCCGTTGCGGATCCCAGCC
CACTCAGGTATTCTCTAAGGTACAACTAGTCACAGTAAAAGAGGTTCATTCCAGAAAATGCATTGCAATC
ATGGTAAACATACAGAGAACAAACTTCATTCAAGGTCAATGAGGCAATACTGAGAACACAGCCTTGTAAC
AACACATTATGTGTGCACCAAGGGCAGTGAGCAAACAGCAGAGAAGCTGACGGCGTATTTCATACAAAGT
ACAATTCTGTGTCTGTCCGTCCTGTACCCAGGAGGGGTACAGATAACATCTCCTCTTCCATGGCGACTTC
ACGTCCTCCGAGGTTTTCAAAGCAGCATTTGATACTGAAAACGTGGATTTTCCTCTATGATTAATCATAA
ATAATGTACTCATAGAAGGAGAATCTACCTTTTAAATACCAAAGAAGGATTCCATCCAGGAAAGCGTGCA
CCTGTGCTTGAGTCATCAGAAAAGAAAGTCACATGAGGCAGACGAGCTTCCAGGGAAGAACTGGCACCAC
GAGACCCACAATTTAATCTTCACCAAGTTGGCGTCTCGAAATGGTTCTCGGGCATACCCCGTTCATTCAG
ATACGACGTGCGGCCTACCATCTTTGCACCTACTCAGGCCCTACGGAGATCTTCAGCCTAAAGCTTTTTC
CCCGTATCCCCCCAGGTGTCTGCAGGCTCAAAGAGCAGCGAGAAGCGTTCAGAGGAAAGCGATCCCGTGC
CACCTTCCCCGTGCCCGGGCTGTCCCCGCACGCTGCCGGCTCGGGGATGCGGGGGGAGCGCCGGACCGGA
GCGGAGCCCCGGGCGGCTCGCTGCTGCCCCCTAGCGGGGGAGGGACGTAATTACATCCCTGGGGGCTTTG
GGGGGGGGCTGTCCCCGTGCACTCAGCCTAAAGCTTTTTCCCCGTATCCCCCCAGGTGTCTGCAGGCTCA
AAGAGCAGCGAGAAGCGTTCAGAGGAAAGCGATCCCGTGCCACCTTCCCCGTGCCCGGGCTGTCCCCGCA
CGCTGCCGGCTCGGGGATGCGGGGGGAGCGCCGGACCGGAGCGGAGCCCCGGGCGGCTCGCTGCTGCCCC
CTAGCGGGGGAGGGACGTAATTACATCCCTGGGGGCTTTGGGGGGGGGCTGTCCCCATTTAAATCAGCTC
CAGCTTTTGTTCCCTTTAGTGAGGGTTAATTTCGAGCTTGGCGTAATCATGGTCATAGCTGTTTCCTGTG
TGAAATTGTTATCCGCTCACAATTCCACACAACATACGAGCCGGAAGCATAAAGTGTAAAGCCTGGGGTG
CCTAATGAGTGAGCTAACTCACATTAATTGCGTTGCGCTCACTGCCCGCTTTCCAGTCGGGAAACCTGTC
GTGCCAGCTGCATTAATGAATCGGCCAACGCGCGGGGAGAGGCGGTTTGCGTATTGGGCGCTCTTCCGCT
TCCTCGCTCACTGACTCGCTGCGCTCGGTCGTTCGGCTGCGGCGAGCGGTATCAGCTCACTCAAAGGCGG
TAATACGGTTATCCACAGAATCAGGGGATAACGCAGGAAAGAACATGTGAGCAAAAGGCCAGCAAAAGGC
CAGGAACCGTAAAAAGGCCGCGTTGCTGGCGTTTTTCCATAGGCTCCGCCCCCCTGACGAGCATCACAAA
AATCGACGCTCAAGTCAGAGGTGGCGAAACCCGACAGGACTATAAAGATACCAGGCGTTTCCCCCTGGAA
GCTCCCTCGTGCGCTCTCCTGTTCCGACCCTGCCGCTTACCGGATACCTGTCCGCCTTTCTCCCTTCGGG
AAGCGTGGCGCTTTCTCATAGCTCACGCTGTAGGTATCTCAGTTCGGTGTAGGTCGTTCGCTCCAAGCTG
GGCTGTGTGCACGAACCCCCCGTTCAGCCCGACCGCTGCGCCTTATCCGGTAACTATCGTCTTGAGTCCA
ACCCGGTAAGACACGACTTATCGCCACTGGCAGCAGCCACTGGTAACAGGATTAGCAGAGCGAGGTATGT
AGGCGGTGCTACAGAGTTCTTGAAGTGGTGGCCTAACTACGGCTACACTAGAAGGACAGTATTTGGTATC
TGCGCTCTGCTGAAGCCAGTTACCTTCGGAAAAAGAGTTGGTAGCTCTTGATCCGGCAAACAAACCACCG
CTGGTAGCGGTGGTTTTTTTGTTTGCAAGCAGCAGATTACGCGCAGAAAAAAAGGATCTCAAGAAGATCC
TTTGATCTTTTCTACGGGGTCTGACGCTCAGTGGAACGAAAACTCACGTTAAGGGATTTTGGTCATGAGA
TTATCAAAAAGGATCTTCACCTAGATCCTTTTAAATTAAAAATGAAGTTTTAAATCAATCTAAAGTATAT
ATGAGTAAACTTGGTCTGACAGTTACCAATGCTTAATCAGTGAGGCACCTATCTCAGCGATCTGTCTATT
TCGTTCATCCATAGTTGCCTGACTCCCCGTCGTGTAGATAACTACGATACGGGAGGGCTTACCATCTGGC
CCCAGTGCTGCAATGATACCGCGAGACCCACGCTCACCGGCTCCAGATTTATCAGCAATAAACCAGCCAG
CCGGAAGGGCCGAGCGCAGAAGTGGTCCTGCAACTTTATCCGCCTCCATCCAGTCTATTAATTGTTGCCG
GGAAGCTAGAGTAAGTAGTTCGCCAGTTAATAGTTTGCGCAACGTTGTTGCCATTGCTACAGGCATCGTG
GTGTCACGCTCGTCGTTTGGTATGGCTTCATTCAGCTCCGGTTCCCAACGATCAAGGCGAGTTACATGAT
CCCCCATGTTGTGCAAAAAAGCGGTTAGCTCCTTCGGTCCTCCGATCGTTGTCAGAAGTAAGTTGGCCGC
AGTGTTATCACTCATGGTTATGGCAGCACTGCATAATTCTCTTACTGTCATGCCATCCGTAAGATGCTTT
TCTGTGACTGGTGAGTACTCAACCAAGTCATTCTGAGAATAGTGTATGCGGCGACCGAGTTGCTCTTGCC
CGGCGTCAATACGGGATAATACCGCGCCACATAGCAGAACTTTAAAAGTGCTCATCATTGGAAAACGTTC
TTCGGGGCGAAAACTCTCAAGGATCTTACCGCTGTTGAGATCCAGTTCGATGTAACCCACTCGTGCACCC
AACTGATCTTCAGCATCTTTTACTTTCACCAGCGTTTCTGGGTGAGCAAAAACAGGAAGGCAAAATGCCG
CAAAAAAGGGAATAAGGGCGACACGGAAATGTTGAATACTCATACTCTTCCTTTTTCAATATTATTGAAG
CATTTATCAGGGTTATTGTCTCATGAGCGGATACATATTTGAATGTATTTAGAAAAATAAACAAATAGGG
GTTCCGCGCACATTTCCCCGAAAAGTGC
