>Addgene plasmid #72784 | pAWSV-31 | addgene partial sequence | sequence record 137866 | SV40pA-R 5'-GAAATTTGTGATGCTATTGC-3'
ACAACAATTGGGTAGTCAGAATTCCGTTGCGGATCCCAGCCCACTCAGGTATTCTCTAAGGTACAACTAG
TCACAGTAAAAGAGGTTCATTCCAGAAAATGCATTGCAATCATGGTAAACATACAGAGAACAAACTTCAT
TCAAGGTCAATGAGGCAATACTGAGAACACAGCCTTGTAACAACACATTATGTGTGCACCAAGGGCAGTG
AGCAAACAGCAGAGAAGCTGACGGCGTATTTCATACAAAGTACAATTCTGTGTCTGTCCGTCCTGTACCC
AGGAGGGGTACAGATAACATCTCCTCTTCCATGGCGACTTCACGTCCTCCGAGGTTTTCAAAGCAGCATT
TGATACTGAAAACGTGGATTTTCCTCTATGATTAATCATAAATAATGTACTCATAGAAGGAGAATCTACC
TTTTAAATACCAAAGAAGGATTCCATCCAGGAAAGCGTGCACCTGTGCTTGAGTCATCAGAAAAGAAAGT
CACATGAGGCAGACGAGCTTCCAGGGAAGAACTGGCACCACGAGACCCACAATTTAATCTTCACCAAGTT
GGCGTCTCGAAATGGTTCTCGGGCATACCCCGTTCATTCAGATACGACGTGCGGCCTACCATCTTTGCAC
CTACTCAGGCCCTACGGAGATCTTCAGCCTAAAGCTTTTTCCCCGTATCCCCCCAGGTGTCTGCAGGCTC
AAAGAGCAGCGAGAAGCGTTCAGAGGAAAGCGATCCCGTGCCACCTTCCCCGTGCCCGGGCTGTCCCCGC
ACGCTGCCGGCTCGGGGATGCGGGGGGAGCGCCGGACCGGAGCGGAGCCCCGGGCGGCTCGCTGCTGCCC
CCTAGCGGGGGAGGGACGTAATTACATCCCTGGGGGCTTTGGGGGGGGGCTGTCCCCGTGCACTCAGCCT
AAAGCTTTTTCCCCGTATCC
