>Addgene plasmid #72784 | pAWSV-31 | addgene partial sequence | sequence record 137868 | M13-Rev 5'-CAGGAAACAGCTATGACC-3'
AAGCTGGAGCTGATTTAAATGGGGACAGCCCCCCCCCAAAGCCCCCAGGGGATGTAATTACGTCCCTCCC
CCGCTAGGGGGCAGCAGCGAGCCGCCCGGGGCTCCGCTCCGGTCCGGCGCTCCCCCCGCATCCCCGAGCC
GGCAGCGTGCGGGGACAGCCCGGGCACGGGGAAGGTGGCACGGGATCGCTTTCCTCTGAACGCTTCTCGC
TGCTCTTTGAGCCTGCAGACACCTGGGGGGATACGGGGAAAAAGCTTTAGGCTGAGTGCACGGGGACAGC
CCCCCCCCAAAGCCCCCAGGGATGTAATTACGTCCCTCCCCCGCTAGGGGGCAGCAGCGAGCCGCCCGGG
GCTCCGCTCCGGTCCGGCGCTCCCCCCGCATCCCCGAACCGGCAGCGTGCGGGGACAGCCCGGGCACGGG
GAAGGTGGCACGGGATCGCTTTCCTCTGAACGCTTCTCGCTGCTCTTTGAGCCTGCAGACACCTGGGGGG
ATACGGGGAAAAAGCTTTAGGCTGAAGATCTCCGTAGGGCCTGAGTAGGTGCAAAGATGGTAGGCCGCAC
GTCGTATCTGAATGAACGGGGTATGCCCG
